Addgene plasmid #152900: pGBW-m4133824
Purpose: Mammalian expression plasmid for SARS-CoV-2 leader protein
Depositing lab: Ginkgo Bioworks & Benjie Chen. Depositing organization: Ginkgo Bioworks.
Backbone
  Vector backbone: pTwist_CMV_6
  Backbone size w/o insert (bp): 4180
  Vector type: Mammalian Expression
Growth in bacteria
  Bacterial resistance: Ampicillin, 100 μg/mL
  Growth temperature: 37°C
  Growth strain: DH5alpha
  Copy number: High Copy
Gene/Insert
  Gene/Insert name: SARS-CoV-2 leader protein
  Species: Severe acute respiratory syndrome coronavirus 2
  Insert size (bp): 533
  Mutation: wt
  Entrez Gene: ORF1ab (a.k.a. GU280_gp01)
  Promoter: CMV
  Tag / fusion protein: Cleavable TEV;TRX (C terminal on backbone)
  Cloning method: Unknown
Resource information
  A portion of this plasmid was derived from a plasmid made by: GinkgoBioworks
Depositor comments: NCBI reference sequence: YP_009725297.1
How to cite: pGBW-m4133824 was a gift from Ginkgo Bioworks & Benjie Chen (Addgene plasmid # 152900 ; http://n2t.net/addgene:152900 ; RRID:Addgene_152900)
