[The description below was written by a language model from this plasmid's Addgene catalogue record and pLannotate feature annotations shown in this document.]
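Description:
pGBW-m4133824 is a mammalian expression plasmid built on the pTwist_CMV_6 backbone that carries the wild-type SARS-CoV-2 leader protein, the N-terminal cleavage product of the ORF1ab/ORF1a polyprotein (commonly known as nsp1). It is maintained in E. coli through a high-copy ColE1/pUC-type origin and selected with ampicillin via a full-length β-lactamase gene. A short additional β-lactamase fragment in the annotation appears to be a backbone remnant.

The roughly 530 bp viral coding sequence sits at the start of the sequence record. The automated annotation matches it to a fragment of the SARS-CoV-2 replicase polyprotein 1a; the nsp10 function quoted in that annotation is generic text for the polyprotein entry and does not describe this insert. Expression is driven by the CMV immediate-early enhancer with CMV promoter elements, which lie at the end of the circular map and read across the origin of numbering into the insert. Downstream and in the same orientation are E. coli thioredoxin (trxA) and a 6xHis tag. The catalogue describes a backbone-encoded C-terminal TRX fusion that is cleavable with TEV protease. The TEV site itself is not annotated, though the short gap between insert and trxA is where it would be expected. The His tag offers an affinity handle, and thioredoxin is generally used as a solubility-enhancing partner.

An SV40 polyadenylation signal follows the cassette, although it is annotated on the opposite strand. The unit is bracketed by T7 and rrnG transcription terminators, a synthetic poly(A) signal and 5′ and 3′ β-globin insulator elements, which isolate it from read-through transcription. The record supports use for expressing tagged leader protein in mammalian cells.
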