Features (pLannotate 1.2.2; 18 found; start..end, strand, type, name):
      5..541     +  CDS            R1A_SARS2 (fragment) (sequence partly withheld): Experimental evidence at protein level: Swiss-Prot protein existence level 1. [Non-structural protein 10]: Plays a pivotal role in viral transcription by stimulating both nsp14 3'-5' exoribonuclease and nsp16 2'-O-methyltransferase activities. Therefore plays an essential role in viral mRNAs cap methylation. From Severe acute respiratory syndrome coronavirus 2 (2019-nCoV) (SARS-CoV-2).
    563..889     +  CDS            trxA: THIO_ECO57 - Experimental evidence at protein level: Swiss-Prot protein existence level 1. Participates in various redox reactions through the reversible oxidation of its active center dithiol to a disulfide and catalyzes dithiol-disulfide exchange reactions. From Escherichia coli O157:H7.
    911..928     +  CDS            6xHis: 6xHis affinity tag
   1005..1126    -  polyA_signal   SV40 poly(A) signal: SV40 polyadenylation signal
   1149..1218    -  CDS            large T antigen (fragment): large T antigen from SV40 (simian virus 40)
   1241..1287    +  terminator     T7 terminator: transcription terminator for bacteriophage T7 RNA polymerase
   1317..1453    +  terminator     rrnG terminator: transcription terminator from the E. coli ribosomal RNA rrnG operon (Albrechtsen et al., 1991)
   1498..1569    +  misc_feature   3' β-globin insulator: insulator downstream of the human β-globin locus (Farrell et al., 2002)
   1795..2383    -  rep_origin     ori: high-copy-number ColE1/pMB1/pBR322/pUC origin of replication
   2555..2619    -  CDS            bla(M) (fragment): β-lactamase lacking the signal sequence; bla(M); allows cytosolic expression of β-lactamase
   3129..3989    +  CDS            AmpR: β-lactamase; bla; confers resistance to ampicillin, carbenicillin, and related antibiotics
   4002..4138    +  terminator     rrnG terminator: transcription terminator from the E. coli ribosomal RNA rrnG operon (Albrechtsen et al., 1991)
   4290..4361    +  misc_feature   5' β-globin insulator: insulator upstream of the human β-globin locus (Farrell et al., 2002)
   4366..4412    -  terminator     T7 terminator: transcription terminator for bacteriophage T7 RNA polymerase
   4430..4478    -  polyA_signal   poly(A) signal: synthetic polyadenylation signal
   4559..4862    +  enhancer       CMV enhancer: human cytomegalovirus immediate early enhancer
   4935..4952    -  promoter       CMV promoter (fragment): human cytomegalovirus (CMV) immediate early promoter
   5015..5066    +  promoter       CMVd2 promoter: truncated human cytomegalovirus (CMV) immediate early promoter that yields moderately reduced expression relative to the full-length promoter
>Addgene plasmid #152900 | pGBW-m4133824 | depositor full sequence | sequence record 295912 | Full Sequence
CACCATGGAGAGCCTTGTCCCTGGTTTCAAC
[348 nt withheld, positions 32-379]
AACGGTAATAAAGGAGCTGGTGGCCATAGTTACGGCGCCGATCTAAAGTCATTTGACTTAGGCGACGAGC
TTGGCACTGATCCTTATGAAGATTTTCAAGAAAACTGGAACACTAAACATAGCAGTGGTGTTACCCGTGA
ACTCATGCGTGAGCTTAACGGAGAAAACCTTTACTTTCAGTCGATGAGTGACAAAATCATTCATCTAACC
GATGACTCCTTTGATACAGACGTGTTGAAGGCCGATGGTGCGATACTGGTAGATTTCTGGGCTGAATGGT
GTGGCCCGTGCAAGATGATCGCACCCATTCTGGACGAGATCGCCGACGAGTATCAAGGAAAATTAACTGT
CGCTAAGCTTAATATAGATCAGAACCCAGGGACGGCACCTAAATACGGCATCAGGGGAATACCTACCCTC
CTGCTCTTTAAGAATGGGGAAGTTGCCGCGACAAAAGTGGGAGCCCTGTCTAAGGGCCAGCTAAAAGAGT
TCTTGGACGCTAACCTGGCAGGTTCAGGCTCGGGGCACATGCACCATCACCATCACCATAGCAGCGGGCT
CGTGCCACGCGGCTAAGCTAGCTTGACTGACTGAGATACAGCGTACCTTCAGCTCACAGACATGATAAGA
TACATTGATGAGTTTGGACAAACCACAACTAGAATGCAGTGAAAAAAATGCTTTATTTGTGAAATTTGTG
ATGCTATTGCTTTATTTGTAACCATTATAAGCTGCAATAAACAAGTTAACAACAACAATTGCATTCATTT
TATGTTTCAGGTTCAGGGGGAGGTGTGGGAGGTTTTTTAAAGCAAGTAAAACCTCTACAAATGTGGTATT
GGCCCATCTCTATCGGTATCGTAGCATAACCCCTTGGGGCCTCTAAACGGGTCTTGAGGGGTTTTTTGTG
CCCCTCGGGCCGGATTGCTATCTACCGGCATTGGCGCAGAAAAAAATGCCTGATGCGACGCTGCGCGTCT
TATACTCCCACATATGCCAGATTCAGCAACGGATACGGCTTCCCCAACTTGCCCACTTCCATACGTGTCC
TCCTTACCAGAAATTTATCCTTAAGGTCGTCAGCTATCCTGCAGGCGATCTCTCGATTTCGATCAAGACA
TTCCTTTAATGGTCTTTTCTGGACACCACTAGGGGTCAGAAGTAGTTCATCAAACTTTCTTCCCTCCCTA
ATCTCATTGGTTACCTTGGGCTATCGAAACTTAATTAACCAGTCAAGTCAGCTACTTGGCGAGATCGACT
TGTCTGGGTTTCGACTACGCTCAGAATTGCGTCAGTCAAGTTCGATCTGGTCCTTGCTATTGCACCCGTT
CTCCGATTACGAGTTTCATTTAAATCATGTGAGCAAAAGGCCAGCAAAAGGCCAGGAACCGTAAAAAGGC
CGCGTTGCTGGCGTTTTTCCATAGGCTCCGCCCCCCTGACGAGCATCACAAAAATCGACGCTCAAGTCAG
AGGTGGCGAAACCCGACAGGACTATAAAGATACCAGGCGTTTCCCCCTGGAAGCTCCCTCGTGCGCTCTC
CTGTTCCGACCCTGCCGCTTACCGGATACCTGTCCGCCTTTCTCCCTTCGGGAAGCGTGGCGCTTTCTCA
TAGCTCACGCTGTAGGTATCTCAGTTCGGTGTAGGTCGTTCGCTCCAAGCTGGGCTGTGTGCACGAACCC
CCCGTTCAGCCCGACCGCTGCGCCTTATCCGGTAACTATCGTCTTGAGTCCAACCCGGTAAGACACGACT
TATCGCCACTGGCAGCAGCCACTGGTAACAGGATTAGCAGAGCGAGGTATGTAGGCGGTGCTACAGAGTT
CTTGAAGTGGTGGCCTAACTACGGCTACACTAGAAGAACAGTATTTGGTATCTGCGCTCTGCTGAAGCCA
GTTACCTTCGGAAAAAGAGTTGGTAGCTCTTGATCCGGCAAACAAACCACCGCTGGTAGCGGTGGTTTTT
TTGTTTGCAAGCAGCAGATTACGCGCAGAAAAAAAGGATCTCAAGAAGATCCTTTGATCTTTTCTACGGG
GTCTGACGCTCAGTGGAACGAAAACTCACGTTAAGGGATTTTGGTCATGAGATTATCAAAAAGGATCTTC
ACCTAGATCCTTTTAAATTAAAAATGAAGTTTTAAATCAATCTAAAGTATATATGAGTAAACTTGGTCTG
ACAGTTACCAATGCTTAATCAGTGAGGCACCTATCTCAGCGATCTGTCTATTTCGTTCATCCATAGTTGC
ATTTAAATTTCCGAACTCTCCAAGGCCCTCGTCGGAAAATCTTCAAACCTTTCGTCCGATCCATCTTGCA
GGCTACCTCTCGAACGAACTATCGCAAGTCTCTTGGCCGGCCTTGCGCCTTGGCTATTGCTTGGCAGCGC
CTATCGCCAGGTATTACTCCAATCCCGAATATCCGAGATCGGGATCACCCGAGAGAAGTTCAACCTACAT
CCTCAATCCCGATCTATCCGAGATCCGAGGAATATCGAAATCGGGGCGCGCCTGGTGTACCGAGAACGAT
CCTCTCAGTGCGAGTCTCGACGATCCATATCGTTGCTTGGCAGTCAGCCAGTCGGAATCCAGCTTGGGAC
CCAGGAAGTCCAATCGTCAGATATTGTACTCAAGCCTGGTCACGGCAGCGTACCGATCTGTTTAAACCTA
GATATTGATAGTCTGATCGGTCAACGTATAATCGAGTCCTAGCTTTTGCAAACATCTATCAAGAGACAGG
ATCAGCAGGAGGCTTTCGCATGAGTATTCAACATTTCCGTGTCGCCCTTATTCCCTTTTTTGCGGCATTT
TGCCTTCCTGTTTTTGCTCACCCAGAAACGCTGGTGAAAGTAAAAGATGCTGAAGATCAGTTGGGTGCGC
GAGTGGGTTACATCGAACTGGATCTCAACAGCGGTAAGATCCTTGAGAGTTTTCGCCCCGAAGAACGCTT
TCCAATGATGAGCACTTTTAAAGTTCTGCTATGTGGCGCGGTATTATCCCGTATTGACGCCGGGCAAGAG
CAACTCGGTCGCCGCATACACTATTCTCAGAATGACTTGGTTGAGTATTCACCAGTCACAGAAAAGCATC
TTACGGATGGCATGACAGTAAGAGAATTATGCAGTGCTGCCATAACCATGAGTGATAACACTGCGGCCAA
CTTACTTCTGACAACGATTGGAGGACCGAAGGAGCTAACCGCTTTTTTGCACAACATGGGGGATCATGTA
ACTCGCCTTGATCGTTGGGAACCGGAGCTGAATGAAGCCATACCAAACGACGAGCGTGACACCACGATGC
CTGTAGCAATGGCAACAACCTTGCGTAAACTATTAACTGGCGAACTACTTACTCTAGCTTCCCGGCAACA
GTTGATAGACTGGATGGAGGCGGATAAAGTTGCAGGACCACTTCTGCGCTCGGCCCTTCCGGCTGGCTGG
TTTATTGCTGATAAATCTGGAGCCGGTGAGCGTGGGTCTCGCGGTATCATTGCAGCACTGGGGCCAGATG
GTAAGCCCTCCCGTATCGTAGTTATCTACACGACGGGGAGTCAGGCAACTATGGATGAACGAAATAGACA
GATCGCTGAGATAGGTGCCTCACTGATTAAGCATTGGTAACCGATTCTAGGTGCATTGGCGCAGAAAAAA
ATGCCTGATGCGACGCTGCGCGTCTTATACTCCCACATATGCCAGATTCAGCAACGGATACGGCTTCCCC
AACTTGCCCACTTCCATACGTGTCCTCCTTACCAGAAATTTATCCTTAAGATCCCGAATCGTTTAAACTC
GACTCTGGCTCTATCGAATCTCCGTCGTTTCGAGCTTACGCGAACAGCCGTGGCGCTCATTTGCTCGTCG
GGCATCGAATCTCGTCAGCTATCGTCAGCTTACCTTTTTGGCAGCGATCGCGGCTCCCGACATCTTGGAC
CATTAGCTCCACAGGTATCTTCTTCCCTCTAGTGGTCATAACAGCAGCTTCAGCTACCTCTCAATTCAAA
AAACCCCTCAAGACCCGTTTAGAGGCCCCAAGGGGTTATGCTATCAATCGTTGCGTTACACACACAAAAA
ACCAACACACATCCATCTTCGATGGATAGCGATTTTATTATCTAACTGCTGATCGAGTGTAGCCAGATCT
AGTAATCAATTACGGGGTCATTAGTTCATAGCCCATATATGGAGTTCCGCGTTACATAACTTACGGTAAA
TGGCCCGCCTGGCTGACCGCCCAACGACCCCCGCCCATTGACGTCAATAATGACGTATGTTCCCATAGTA
ACGCCAATAGGGACTTTCCATTGACGTCAATGGGTGGAGTATTTACGGTAAACTGCCCACTTGGCAGTAC
ATCAAGTGTATCATATGCCAAGTACGCCCCCTATTGACGTCAATGACGGTAAATGGCCCGCCTGGCATTA
TGCCCAGTACATGACCTTATGGGACTTTCCTACTTGGCAGTACATCTACGTATTAGTCATCGCTATTACC
ATGCTGATGCGGTTTTGGCAGTACATCAATGGGCGTGGATAGCGGTTTGACTCACGGGGATTTCCAAGTC
TCCACCCCATTGACGTCAATGGGAGTTTGTTTTGGCACCAAAATCAACGGGACTTTCCAAAATGTCGTAA
CAACTCCGCCCCATTGACGCAAATGGGCGGTAGGCGTGTACGGTGGGAGGTCTATATAAGCAGAGCTGGT
TTAGTGAACCGTCAGATCAGATCTTTGTCGATCCTACCATCCACTCGACACACCCGCCAGCGGCCGC
